>Addgene plasmid #23752 | pDONR223-AKT1 | depositor partial sequence | sequence record 10897 | Author sequence
[1440 nt withheld, positions 1-1440]
TGA
