>Addgene plasmid #23752 | pDONR223-AKT1 | addgene partial sequence | sequence record 29610 | 23752 with M13pUc-fwd
AATGATTTTATTTTGACTGATAGTGACCTGTTCGTTGCAACAAATTGATGAGCAATGCTTTTTTATAATG
CCAACTTTGTACAAAAAAGTTGGC
[653 nt withheld, positions 95-747]
