[The description below was written by a language model from this plasmid's Addgene catalogue record.]
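Description:
pDONR223-AKT1 is a Gateway entry clone built on the pDONR223 donor backbone (about 5 kb without insert), carrying the open reading frame of human AKT1, the serine/threonine kinase also known as PKB or RAC-alpha. It is a bacterial propagation plasmid only: it is maintained at high copy in standard E. coli cloning strains and selected with spectinomycin. The record gives no feature table, so the origin of replication and the exact recombination sites are not itemised. As a product of Gateway cloning into a donor vector, the roughly 1.4 kb insert would be expected to sit between att recombination sites, and it is flanked by M13 forward and reverse priming sites used for sequence verification.

The AKT1 ORF has been cloned without a stop codon. This "open" configuration is deliberate: when the ORF is moved by Gateway recombination into a destination vector, it reads through into whatever C-terminal epitope tag and stop codon that vector supplies. The plasmid itself has no stated eukaryotic promoter, and the depositors note that it should not be transfected directly. Expression in mammalian cells requires transfer into an expression backbone, and the depositors point to a companion series of lentiviral destination vectors (pLX301 to pLX304) for this purpose.

The clone belongs to a kit of kinase ORFs. The associated publication used such ORFs to study resistance to RAF inhibition through reactivation of the MAP kinase pathway. The construct therefore serves as a source clone for making tagged AKT1 expression constructs for gain-of-function studies.
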