Addgene plasmid #23752: pDONR223-AKT1
Depositing lab: William Hahn & David Root. Depositing organization: Dana-Farber Cancer Institute. Publication: COT drives resistance to RAF inhibition through MAP kinase pathway reactivation. Johannessen CM, Boehm JS, Kim SY, Thomas SR, Wardwell L, Johnson LA, Emery CM, Stransky N, Cogdill AP, Barretina J, Caponigro G, Hieronymus H, Murray RR, Salehi-Ashtiani K, Hill DE, Vidal M, Zhao JJ, Yang X, Alkan O, Kim S, Harris JL, Wilson CJ, Myer VE, Finan PM, Root DE, Roberts TM, Golub T, Flaherty KT, Dummer R, Weber BL, Sellers WR, Schlegel R, Wargo JA, Hahn WC, Garraway LA. Nature. 2010 Dec 16;468(7326):968-72. doi: 10.1038/nature09627 PubMed 21107320.
Backbone
  Vector backbone: pDONR223
  Backbone manufacturer: Invitrogen
  Backbone size w/o insert (bp): 5005
  Vector type: Gateway Donor vector
Growth in bacteria
  Bacterial resistance: Spectinomycin, 50 μg/mL
  Growth temperature: 37°C
  Growth strain: DH5alpha
  Copy number: High Copy
Gene/Insert
  Gene/Insert name: AKT1 (alt name: v-akt murine thymoma viral oncogene homolog 1)
  Species: H. sapiens (human)
  Insert size (bp): 1443
  Entrez Gene: AKT1 (a.k.a. AKT, PKB, PKB-ALPHA, PRKBA, RAC, RAC-ALPHA)
  Cloning method: Gateway Cloning
  Sequencing primers: 5′ M13pUC-fwd; 3′ M13rev
Terms and licenses: Academic/Nonprofit Terms; Industry Terms: Not Available to Industry
Depositor comments: The ORF has no Stop codon. This design enables easy recombination into a destination vector to add an epitope tag of choice and Stop codon to the ORF. Do NOT use this plasmid directly for transfections. A set of 4 custom lentiviral vectors is available ( pLX301 (http://www.addgene.org/25895/) , pLX302 (http://www.addgene.org/25896/) , pLX303 (http://www.addgene.org/25897/) , pLX304 (http://www.addgene.org/25890/) ) to be used to express these ORFs in mammalian cells. These plasmids are not included in the kit and must be ordered separately.
How to cite: pDONR223-AKT1 was a gift from William Hahn & David Root (Addgene plasmid # 23752 ; http://n2t.net/addgene:23752 ; RRID:Addgene_23752)
